>Addgene plasmid #135458 | CMV:β2Ar-hLOV-TEVcs(ENLYFQ/M)-GAL4-V5 | addgene full sequence | sequence record 267520 | Addgene NGS Result
CGTTACATAACTTACGGTAAATGGCCCGCCTGGCTGACCGCCCAACGACCCCCGCCCATTGACGTCAATA
ATGACGTATGTTCCCATAGTAACGCCAATAGGGACTTTCCATTGACGTCAATGGGTGGAGTATTTACGGT
AAACTGCCCACTTGGCAGTACATCAAGTGTATCATATGCCAAGTACGCCCCCTATTGACGTCAATGACGG
TAAATGGCCCGCCTGGCATTATGCCCAGTACATGACCTTATGGGACTTTCCTACTTGGCAGTACATCTAC
GTATTAGTCATCGCTATTACCATGGTGATGCGGTTTTGGCAGTACATCAATGGGCGTGGATAGCGGTTTG
ACTCACGGGGATTTCCAAGTCTCCACCCCATTGACGTCAATGGGAGTTTGTTTTGGCACCAAAATCAACG
GGACTTTCCAAAATGTCGTAACAACTCCGCCCCATTGACGCAAATGGGCGGTAGGCGTGTACGGTGGGAG
GTCTATATAAGCAGAGCTCTCTGGCTAACTGTCGGGATCCACCATGGGGCAACCCGGGAACGGCAGCGCC
TTCTTGCTGGCACCCAATAGAAGCCATGCGCCGGACCACGACGTCACGCAGCAGAGGGACGAGGTGTGGG
TGGTGGGCATGGGCATCGTCATGTCTCTCATCGTCCTGGCCATCGTGTTTGGCAATGTGCTGGTCATCAC
AGCCATTGCCAAGTTCGAGCGTCTGCAGACGGTCACCAACTACTTCATCACTTCACTGGCCTGTGCTGAT
CTGGTCATGGGCCTGGCAGTGGTGCCCTTTGGGGCCGCCCATATTCTTATGAAAATGTGGACTTTTGGCA
ACTTCTGGTGCGAGTTTTGGACTTCCATTGATGTGCTGTGCGTCACGGCCAGCATTGAGACCCTGTGCGT
GATCGCAGTGGATCGCTACTTTGCCATTACTTCACCTTTCAAGTACCAGAGCCTGCTGACCAAGAATAAG
GCCCGGGTGATCATTCTGATGGTGTGGATTGTGTCAGGCCTTACCTCCTTCTTGCCCATTCAGATGCACT
GGTACCGGGCCACCCACCAGGAAGCCATCAACTGCTATGCCAATGAGACCTGCTGTGACTTCTTCACGAA
CCAAGCCTATGCCATTGCCTCTTCCATCGTGTCCTTCTACGTTCCCCTGGTGATCATGGTCTTCGTCTAC
TCCAGGGTCTTTCAGGAGGCCAAAAGGCAGCTCCAGAAGATTGACAAATCTGAGGGCCGCTTCCATGTCC
AGAACCTTAGCCAGGTGGAGCAGGATGGGCGGACGGGGCATGGACTCCGCAGATCTTCCAAGTTCTGCTT
GAAGGAGCACAAAGCCCTCAAGACGTTAGGCATCATCATGGGCACTTTCACCCTCTGCTGGCTGCCCTTC
TTCATCGTTAACATTGTGCATGTGATCCAGGATAACCTCATCCGTAAGGAAGTTTACATCCTCCTAAATT
GGATAGGCTATGTCAATTCTGGTTTCAATCCCCTTATCTACTGCCGGAGCCCAGATTTCAGGATTGCCTT
CCAGGAGCTTCTGTGCCTGCGCAGGTCTTCTTTGAAGGCCTATGGGAATGGCTACTCCAGCAACGGCAAC
ACAGGGGAGCAGAGTGGATATCACGTGGAACAGGAGAAAGAAAATAAACTGCTGTGTGAAGACCTCCCAG
GCACGGAAGACTTTGTGGGCCATCAAGGTACTGTGCCTAGCGATAACATTGATTCACAAGGGAGGAATTG
TAGTACAAATGACTCACTGCTGGAGCTGGCCGAGAAGCTGGCCGGCCTGGACATCAACGGTGGAGCTAGC
GAGTTTCGGGCAACCACACTGGAACGGATCGAGAAAAGCTTCGTGATTACTGATCCGAGACTGCCTGACA
ACCCAATCATTTTTGTGAGCGATTCCTTCCTGCAGCTGACAGAATATTCTCGGGAAGAGATCCTGGGGCG
CAATTGCCGTTTTCTGCAGGGACCCGAGACAGACCGTGCCACTGTTCGGAAAATCAGAGATGCTATTGAC
AACCAGACTGAAGTGACCGTTCAGCTGATCAATTATACCAAGAGCGGCAAGAAGTTCTGGAACGTGTTCC
ACCTGCAGCCGATGCGCGATTATAAGGGCGACGTCCAGTACTTCATTGGCGTGCAGCTGGATGGCACCGA
ACGTCTTCATGGCGCCGCTGAGCGTGAGGCGGTCTGCCTGGTCAAAAAGACAGCCTTTCAGATTGCTGAG
AACCTGTACTTCCAGATGGGCGGAGGATCCGACTACAAGGATGACGACGATAAGAAGCTACTGTCTTCTA
TCGAACAAGCATGCGATATTTGCCGACTTAAAAAGCTCAAGTGCTCCAAAGAAAAACCGAAGTGCGCCAA
GTGTCTGAAGAACAACTGGGAGTGTCGCTACTCTCCCAAAACCAAAAGGTCTCCGCTGACTAGGGCACAT
CTGACAGAAGTGGAATCAAGGCTAGAAAGACTGGAACAGCTATTTCTACTGATTTTTCCTCGAGAAGACC
TTGACATGATTTTGAAAATGGATTCTTTACAGGATATAAAAGCATTGTTAACAGGATTATTTGTACAAGA
TAATGTGAATAAAGATGCCGTCACAGATAGATTGGCTTCAGTGGAGACTGATATGCCTCTAACATTGAGA
CAGCATAGAATAAGTGCGACATCATCATCGGAAGAGAGTAGTAACAAAGGTCAAAGACAGTTGACTGTAT
CGGCCAATTTTAATCAAAGTGGGAATATTGCTGATAGCTCATTGTCCTTCACTTTCACTAACAGTAGCAA
CGGTCCGAACCTCATAACAACTCAAACAAATTCTCAAGCGCTTTCACAACCAATTGCCTCCTCTAACGTT
CATGATAACTTCATGAATAATGAAATCACGGCTAGTAAAATTGATGATGGTAATAATTCAAAACCACTGT
CACCTGGTTGGACGGACCAAACTGCGTATAACGCGTTTGGAATCACTACAGGGATGTTTAATACCACTAC
AATGGATGATGTATATAACTATCTATTCGATGATGAAGATACCCCACCAAACCCAAAAAAAGAGGGCAAG
CCGATCCCTAACCCTCTGCTGGGCCTGGACAGCACTTAGACGCGTTAAGTCGACAATCAACCTCTGGATT
ACAAAATTTGTGAAAGATTGACTGGTATTCTTAACTATGTTGCTCCTTTTACGCTATGTGGATACGCTGC
TTTAATGCCTTTGTATCATGCTATTGCTTCCCGTATGGCTTTCATTTTCTCCTCCTTGTATAAATCCTGG
TTGCTGTCTCTTTATGAGGAGTTGTGGCCCGTTGTCAGGCAACGTGGCGTGGTGTGCACTGTGTTTGCTG
ACGCAACCCCCACTGGTTGGGGCATTGCCACCACCTGTCAGCTCCTTTCCGGGACTTTCGCTTTCCCCCT
CCCTATTGCCACGGCGGAACTCATCGCCGCCTGCCTTGCCCGCTGCTGGACAGGGGCTCGGCTGTTGGGC
ACTGACAATTCCGTGGTGTTGTCGGGGAAATCATCGTCCTTTCCTTGGCTGCTCGCCTGTGTTGCCACCT
GGATTCTGCGCGGGACGTCCTTCTGCTACGTCCCTTCGGCCCTCAATCCAGCGGACCTTCCTTCCCGCGG
CCTGCTGCCGGCTCTGCGGCCTCTTCCGCGTCTTCGCCTTCGCCCTCAGACGAGTCGGATCTCCCTTTGG
GCCGCCTCCCCGCGTCGACTTTAAGACCAATGACTTACAAGGCAGCTGTAGATCTTAGCCACTTTTTAAA
AGAAAAGGGGGGACTGGAAGGGCTAATTCACTCCCAACGAAGACAAGATCTGCTTTTTGCTTGTACTGGG
TCTCTCTGGTTAGACCAGATCTGAGCCTGGGAGCTCTCTGGCTAACTAGGGAACCCACTGCTTAAGCCTC
AATAAAGCTTGCCTTGAGTGCTTCAAGTAGTGTGTGCCCGTCTGTTGTGTGACTCTGGTAACTAGAGATC
CCTCAGACCCTTTTAGTCAGTGTGGAAAATCTCTAGCAGTACGTATAGTAGTTCATGTCATCTTATTATT
CAGTATTTATAACTTGCAAAGAAATGAATATCAGAGAGTGAGAGGAACTTGTTTATTGCAGCTTATAATG
GTTACAAATAAAGCAATAGCATCACAAATTTCACAAATAAAGCATTTTTTTCACTGCATTCTAGTTGTGG
TTTGTCCAAACTCATCAATGTATCTTATCATGTCTGGCTCTAGCTATCCCGCCCCTAACTCCGCCCATCC
CGCCCCTAACTCCGCCCAGTTCCGCCCATTCTCCGCCCCATGGCTGACTAATTTTTTTTATTTATGCAGA
GGCCGAGGCCGCCTCGGCCTCTGAGCTATTCCAGAAGTAGTGAGGAGGCTTTTTTGGAGGCCTAGGGACG
TACCCAATTCGCCCTATAGTGAGTCGTATTACGCGCGCTCACTGGCCGTCGTTTTACAACGTCGTGACTG
GGAAAACCCTGGCGTTACCCAACTTAATCGCCTTGCAGCACATCCCCCTTTCGCCAGCTGGCGTAATAGC
GAAGAGGCCCGCACCGATCGCCCTTCCCAACAGTTGCGCAGCCTGAATGGCGAATGGG
[124 nt withheld, positions 4609-4732]
C
[91 nt withheld, positions 4734-4824]
A
[49 nt withheld, positions 4826-4874]
CCTTTGACGTTGGAGTCCACGTTCTTT
[37 nt withheld, positions 4902-4938]
ACCCTATCTCGGTCTATTCTTTTGATTTATAAGGGATTTTGCCGATTTCGGCCTATTGGTTAAAAAATGA
GCTGATTTAACAAAAATTTAACGCGAATTTTAACAAAATATTAACGCTTACAATTTAGGTGGCACTTTTC
GGGGAAATGTGCGCGGAACCCCTATTTGTTTATTTTTCTAAATACATTCAAATATGTATCCGCTCATGAG
ACAATAACCCTGATAAATGCTTCAATAATATTGAAAAAGGAAGAGTATGAGTATTCAACATTTCCGTGTC
GCCCTTATTCCCTTTTTTGCGGCATTTTGCCTTCCTGTTTTTGCTCACCCAGAAACGCTGGTGAAAGTAA
AAGATGCTGAAGATCAGTTGGGTGCACGAGTGGGTTACATCGAACTGGATCTCAACAGCGGTAAGATCCT
TGAGAGTTTTCGCCCCGAAGAACGTTTTCCAATGATGAGCACTTTTAAAGTTCTGCTATGTGGCGCGGTA
TTATCCCGTATTGACGCCGGGCAAGAGCAACTCGGTCGCCGCATACACTATTCTCAGAATGACTTGGTTG
AGTACTCACCAGTCACAGAAAAGCATCTTACGGATGGCATGACAGTAAGAGAATTATGCAGTGCTGCCAT
AACCATGAGTGATAACACTGCGGCCAACTTACTTCTGACAACGATCGGAGGACCGAAGGAGCTAACCGCT
TTTTTGCACAACATGGGGGATCATGTAACTCGCCTTGATCGTTGGGAACCGGAGCTGAATGAAGCCATAC
CAAACGACGAGCGTGACACCACGATGCCTGTAGCAATGGCAACAACGTTGCGCAAACTATTAACTGGCGA
ACTACTTACTCTAGCTTCCCGGCAACAATTAATAGACTGGATGGAGGCGGATAAAGTTGCAGGACCACTT
CTGCGCTCGGCCCTTCCGGCTGGCTGGTTTATTGCTGATAAATCTGGAGCCGGTGAGCGTGGGTCTCGCG
GTATCATTGCAGCACTGGGGCCAGATGGTAAGCCCTCCCGTATCGTAGTTATCTACACGACGGGGAGTCA
GGCAACTATGGATGAACGAAATAGACAGATCGCTGAGATAGGTGCCTCACTGATTAAGCATTGGTAACTG
TCAGACCAAGTTTACTCATATATACTTTAGATTGATTTAAAACTTCATTTTTAATTTAAAAGGATCTAGG
TGAAGATCCTTTTTGATAATCTCATGACCAAAATCCCTTAACGTGAGTTTTCGTTCCACTGAGCGTCAGA
CCCCGTAGAAAAGATCAAAGGATCTTCTTGAGATCCTTTTTTTCTGCGCGTAATCTGCTGCTTGCAAACA
AAAAAACCACCGCTACCAGCGGTGGTTTGTTTGCCGGATCAAGAGCTACCAACTCTTTTTCCGAAGGTAA
CTGGCTTCAGCAGAGCGCAGATACCAAATACTGTTCTTCTAGTGTAGCCGTAGTTAGGCCACCACTTCAA
GAACTCTGTAGCACCGCCTACATACCTCGCTCTGCTAATCCTGTTACCAGTGGCTGCTGCCAGTGGCGAT
AAGTCGTGTCTTACCGGGTTGGACTCAAGACGATAGTTACCGGATAAGGCGCAGCGGTCGGGCTGAACGG
GGGGTTCGTGCACACAGCCCAGCTTGGAGCGAACGACCTACACCGAACTGAGATACCTACAGCGTGAGCT
ATGAGAAAGCGCCACGCTTCCCGAAGGGAGAAAGGCGGACAGGTATCCGGTAAGCGGCAGGGTCGGAACA
GGAGAGCGCACGAGGGAGCTTCCAGGGGGAAACGCCTGGTATCTTTATAGTCCTGTCGGGTTTCGCCACC
TCTGACTTGAGCGTCGATTTTTGTGATGCTCGTCAGGGGGGCGGAGCCTATGGAAAAACGCCAGCAACGC
GGCCTTTTTACGGTTCCTGGCCTTTTGCTGGCCTTTTGCTCACATGTTCTTTCCTGCGTTATCCCCTGAT
TCTGTGGATAACCGTATTACCGCCTTTGAGTGAGCTGATACCGCTCGCCGCAGCCGAACGACCGAGCGCA
GCGAGTCAGTGAGCGAGGAAGCGGAAGAGCGCCCAATACGCAAACCGCCTCTCCCCGCGCGTTGGCCGAT
TCATTAATGCAGCTGGCACGACAGGTTTCCCGACTGGAAAGCGGGCAGTGAGCGCAACGCAATTAATGTG
AGTTAGCTCACTCATTAGGCACCCCAGGCTTTACACTTTATGCTTCCGGCTCGTATGTTGTGTGGAATTG
TGAGCGGATAACAATTTCACACAGGAAACAGCTATGACCATGATTACGCCAAGCGCGCAATTAACCCTCA
CTAAAGGGAACAAAAGCTGGAGCTGCAAGCTTAATGTAGTCTTATGCAATACTCTTGTAGTCTTGCAACA
TGGTAACGATGAGTTAGCAACATGCCTTACAAGGAGAGAAAAAGCACCGTGCATGCCGATTGGTGGAAGT
AAGGTGGTACGATCGTGCCTTATTAGGAAGGCAACAGACGGGTCTGACATGGATTGGACGAACCACTGAA
TTGCCGCATTGCAGAGATATTGTATTTAAGTGCCTAGCTCGATACATAAACGGGTCTCTCTGGTTAGACC
AGATCTGAGCCTGGGAGCTCTCTGGCTAACTAGGGAACCCACTGCTTAAGCCTCAATAAAGCTTGCCTTG
AGTGCTTCAAGTAGTGTGTGCCCGTCTGTTGTGTGACTCTGGTAACTAGAGATCCCTCAGACCCTTTTAG
TCAGTGTGGAAAATCTCTAGCAGTGGCGCCCGAACAGGGACTTGAAAGCGAAAGGGAAACCAGAGGAGCT
CTCTCGACGCAGGACTCGGCTTGCTGAAGCGCGCACGGCAAGAGGCGAGGGGCGGCGACTGGTGAGTACG
CCAAAAATTTTGACTAGCGGAGGCTAGAAGGAGAGAGATGGGTGCGAGAGCGTCAGTATTAAGCGGGGGA
GAATTAGATCGCGATGGGAAAAAATTCGGTTAAGGCCAGGGGGAAAGAAAAAATATAAATTAAAACATAT
AGTATGGGCAAGCAGGGAGCTAGAACGATTCGCAGTTAATCCTGGCCTGTTAGAAACATCAGAAGGCTGT
AGACAAATACTGGGACAGCTACAACCATCCCTTCAGACAGGATCAGAAGAACTTAGATCATTATATAATA
CAGTAGCAACCCTCTATTGTGTGCATCAAAGGATAGAGATAAAAGACACCAAGGAAGCTTTAGACAAGAT
AGAGGAAGAGCAAAACAAAAGTAAGACCACCGCACAGCAAGCGGCCGCTGATCTTCAGACCTGGAGGAGG
AGATATGAGGGACAATTGGAGAAGTGAATTATATAAATATAAAGTAGTAAAAATTGAACCATTAGGAGTA
GCACCCACCAAGGCAAAGAGAAGAGTGGTGCAGAGAGAAAAAAGAGCAGTGGGAATAGGAGCTTTGTTCC
TTGGGTTCTTGGGAGCAGCAGGAAGCACTATGGGCGCAGCGTCAATGACGCTGACGGTACAGGCCAGACA
ATTATTGTCTGGTATAGTGCAGCAGCAGAACAATTTGCTGAGGGCTATTGAGGCGCAACAGCATCTGTTG
CAACTCACAGTCTGGGGCATCAAGCAGCTCCAGGCAAGAATCCTGGCTGTGGAAAGATACCTAAAGGATC
AACAGCTCCTGGGGATTTGGGGTTGCTCTGGAAAACTCATTTGCACCACTGCTGTGCCTTGGAATGCTAG
TTGGAGTAATAAATCTCTGGAACAGATTTGGAATCACACGACCTGGATGGAGTGGGACAGAGAAATTAAC
AATTACACAAGCTTAATACACTCCTTAATTGAAGAATCGCAAAACCAGCAAGAAAAGAATGAACAAGAAT
TATTGGAATTAGATAAATGGGCAAGTTTGTGGAATTGGTTTAACATAACAAATTGGCTGTGGTATATAAA
ATTATTCATAATGATAGTAGGAGGCTTGGTAGGTTTAAGAATAGTTTTTGCTGTACTTTCTATAGTGAAT
AGAGTTAGGCAGGGATATTCACCATTATCGTTTCAGACCCACCTCCCAACCCCGAGAGCGCTGCCGTCTG
GACCGATGGCTGTGTGGAAGTGCTCGCCGATAGTGGAAACAGACGCCCCAGCACTCGTCCTAGGGCAAAG
GATCTGCAGTAATGAGAATTCTAGATCTTGAGACAAATGGCAGTATTCATCCACAATTTTAAAAGAAAAG
GGGGGATTGGGGGGTACAGTGCAGGGGAAAGAATAGTAGACATAATAGCAACAGACATACAAACTAAAGA
ATTACAAAAACAAATTACAAAAATTCAAAATTTTCGGGTTTATTACAGGGACAGCAGAGATCCACTTTGG
CGCCGGCTCGAGGGGGCCCGGGGTTATTAATAGTAATCAATTACGGGGTCATTAGTTCATAGCCCATATA
TGGAGTTCCG
Features (pLannotate 1.2.2; 32 found; start..end, strand, type, name):
      1..304     +  enhancer       CMV enhancer: human cytomegalovirus immediate early enhancer
    305..508     +  promoter       CMV promoter: human cytomegalovirus (CMV) immediate early promoter
    534..1772    +  CDS            ADRB2: ADRB2_HUMAN - Also known as ADRB2R, B2AR. Experimental evidence at protein level: Swiss-Prot protein existence level 1. Beta-adrenergic receptors mediate the catecholamine-induced activation of adenylate cyclase through the action of G proteins. The beta-2-adrenergic receptor binds epinephrine with an approximately 30- fold greater affinity than it does norepinephrine. From Homo sapiens (Human).
   1848..2165    +  CDS            miniSOG: miniSOG is a basic (constitutively fluorescent) cyan fluorescent protein published in 2011, derived from Arabidopsis thaliana. It requires the cofactor flavin for fluorescence.
   2274..2295    +  CDS            3xFLAG (fragment): three tandem FLAG® epitope tags
   2294..2732    +  CDS            GAL4 DNA binding domain (fragment): DNA binding domain of the GAL4 transcriptional activator; Saccharomyces cerevisiae GAL4 (truncated)
   2733..3074    +  CDS            GAL4 activation domain: activation domain of the GAL4 transcriptional activator; Saccharomyces cerevisiae GAL4 (truncated)
   3078..3103    +  misc_feature   12Pktag (fragment)
   3135..3723    +  misc_feature   WPRE: woodchuck hepatitis virus posttranscriptional regulatory element
   3774..3793    +  misc_feature   cPPT/CTS (fragment): central polypurine tract and central termination sequence of HIV-1
   3795..4028    +  LTR            3' LTR (ΔU3): self-inactivating 3' long terminal repeat (LTR) from HIV-1
   4106..4227    +  polyA_signal   SV40 poly(A) signal: SV40 polyadenylation signal
   4267..4402    +  rep_origin     SV40 ori: SV40 origin of replication
   4423..4441    -  promoter       T7 promoter: promoter for bacteriophage T7 RNA polymerase
   4449..4604    +  CDS            lacZα (fragment): LacZα fragment of β-galactosidase; lacZ fragment
   4609..5037    +  rep_origin     f1 ori (sequence partly withheld): f1 bacteriophage origin of replication; arrow indicates direction of (+) strand synthesis
   5090..5194    +  promoter       AmpR promoter: bla
   5195..6055    +  CDS            AmpR: β-lactamase; bla; confers resistance to ampicillin, carbenicillin, and related antibiotics
   6226..6814    +  rep_origin     ori: high-copy-number ColE1/pMB1/pBR322/pUC origin of replication
   6997..7089    +  CDS            lacI (fragment): lac repressor; lacI; The lac repressor binds to the lac operator to inhibit transcription in E. coli. This inhibition can be relieved by adding lactose or isopropyl-β-D-thiogalactopyranoside (IPTG).
   7102..7123    +  protein_bind   CAP binding site: CAP binding activates transcription in the presence of cAMP. E. coli catabolite activator protein
   7138..7168    +  promoter       lac promoter: promoter for the E. coli lac operon
   7176..7192    +  protein_bind   lac operator: The lac repressor binds to the lac operator to inhibit transcription in E. coli. This inhibition can be relieved by adding lactose or isopropyl-β-D-thiogalactopyranoside (IPTG). lac repressor encoded by lacI
   7237..7255    +  promoter       T3 promoter: promoter for bacteriophage T3 RNA polymerase
   7283..7509    +  promoter       RSV promoter: Rous sarcoma virus enhancer/promoter
   7510..7690    +  LTR            5' LTR (truncated): truncated 5' long terminal repeat (LTR) from HIV-1
   7737..7862    +  misc_feature   HIV-1 Ψ: packaging signal of human immunodeficiency virus type 1
   7846..8209    +  CDS            HIV-1 gag (fragment): gag protein from human immunodeficiency virus 1; gag
   8355..8588    +  misc_feature   RRE: The Rev response element (RRE) of HIV-1 allows for Rev-dependent mRNA export from the nucleus to the cytoplasm.
   8985..9071    +  CDS            hph (fragment): KHYB_ECOLX - Experimental evidence at protein level: Swiss-Prot protein existence level 1. The aminoglycoside phosphotransferases achieve inactivation of their antibiotic substrates by phosphorylation. Only phosphorylates hygromycin and closely related compounds such as demethyl analogs and destomycin. From Escherichia coli.
   9125..9242    +  misc_feature   cPPT/CTS: central polypurine tract and central termination sequence of HIV-1
   9301..9358    +  enhancer       CMV enhancer (fragment): human cytomegalovirus immediate early enhancer
