[The description below was written by a language model from this plasmid's Addgene catalogue record and pLannotate feature annotations shown in this document.]
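Description:
CMV:β2Ar-hLOV-TEVcs(ENLYFQ/M)-GAL4-V5 is a roughly 9.4 kb mammalian expression and lentiviral transfer plasmid built on the pLX208 backbone. It is maintained in E. coli through a high-copy ColE1/pUC-type origin with ampicillin resistance (AmpR), and it also carries an f1 ori and an SV40 ori. The lentiviral framework is of the third-generation, self-inactivating type: an RSV promoter drives a truncated HIV-1 5' LTR, followed by the Ψ packaging signal, a gag fragment, the RRE and cPPT/CTS, with a WPRE and a ΔU3 3' LTR downstream of the cargo. The depositor notes that the hygromycin selection gene was deleted. This agrees with the feature table, where only a short hph remnant is annotated, so the construct offers no mammalian drug selection.

The payload is a synthetic fusion of about 2.6 kb expressed from the CMV enhancer/promoter. It begins with the human β2-adrenergic receptor (ADRB2), followed by the hLOV light-sensing domain. The automated annotation labels this region miniSOG, probably because both are plant phototropin LOV2 derivatives. Next come a TEV protease cleavage site (the ENLYFQ/M variant), a FLAG epitope, the GAL4 DNA-binding and activation domains, and a C-terminal V5 tag.

This is the transcription factor component of the SPARK system. In that design, GAL4 is tethered to the membrane receptor, and the LOV domain cages the cleavage site in the dark. A TEV protease partner supplied on a separate construct can release GAL4 only when light coincides with its recruitment to the receptor. The freed GAL4 can then drive a UAS reporter. The associated work concerns directed evolution of TEV protease for improved catalytic efficiency.
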