Addgene plasmid #135458: CMV:β2Ar-hLOV-TEVcs(ENLYFQ/M)-GAL4-V5
Purpose: Mammalian expression of SPARK TF component
Depositing lab: Alice Ting. Depositing organization: Stanford University. Publication: Directed evolution improves the catalytic efficiency of TEV protease. Sanchez MI, Ting AY. Nat Methods. 2019 Dec 9. pii: 10.1038/s41592-019-0665-7. doi: 10.1038/s41592-019-0665-7. PubMed 31819267.
Backbone
  Vector backbone: pLX208
  Backbone size w/o insert (bp): 6775
  Total vector size (bp): 9354
  Vector type: Mammalian Expression, Lentiviral
Growth in bacteria
  Bacterial resistance: Ampicillin, 100 μg/mL
  Growth temperature: 37°C
  Growth strain: NEB Stable
  Copy number: Unknown
Gene/Insert
  Gene/Insert name: β2AR-hLOV-TEVcs(ENLYFQ/M)-GAL4-V5
  Species: Synthetic
  Insert size (bp): 2583
  Promoter: CMV
  Tag / fusion protein: Flag, V5
  Cloning method: Gibson Cloning
  Sequencing primers: 5′ CMV-f; 3′ WPRE-r
Terms and licenses: Academic/Nonprofit Terms; Industry Terms: Not Available to Industry
Depositor comments: Hygromycin selection gene was deleted
How to cite: CMV:β2Ar-hLOV-TEVcs(ENLYFQ/M)-GAL4-V5 was a gift from Alice Ting (Addgene plasmid # 135458 ; http://n2t.net/addgene:135458 ; RRID:Addgene_135458)
